>Addgene plasmid #47580 | pCDFDuet-1 MKK4(EE)-MKK7a1(EE) | addgene partial sequence | sequence record 69672 | LacI-F 5'-GCTTGCTGCAACTCTCTCAG-3'
CTGTTGCCCGTCTCACTGGTGAAAAGAAAAACCACCCTGGCGCCCAATACGCAAACCGCCTCTCCCCGCG
CGTTGGCCGATTCATTAATGCAGCTGGCACGACAGGTTTCCCGACTGGAAAGCGGGCAGTGAGCGCAACG
CAATTAATGTAAGTTAGCTCACTCATTAGGCACCGGGATCTCGACCGATGCCCTTGAGAGCCTTCAACCC
AGTCAGCTCCTTCCGGTGGGCGCGGGGCATGACTAACATGAGAATTACAACTTATATCGTATGGGGCTGA
CTTCAGGTGCTACATTTGAAGAGATAAATTGCACTGAAATCTAGAGCGGTTCAGTAGAAAAGATCAAAGG
ATCTTCTTGAGATCCTTTTTTTCTGCGCGTAATCTTTTGCCCTGTAAACGAAAAAACCACCTGGGGAGGT
GGTTTGATCGAAGGTTAAGC
