>Addgene plasmid #47580 | pCDFDuet-1 MKK4(EE)-MKK7a1(EE) | addgene partial sequence | sequence record 69675 | T7term 5'-GCTAGTTATTGCTCAGCGG-3'
AGCTGCGCTAGTAGACGAGTCCATGTGCTGGCGTTCAAATTTCGCAGCAGCGGTTTCTTTACCAGACTCG
ACCTACCTGAAGAAGGGCAGATGGTGCTGACTCAGGACTCCACTAGTCCTTGGGGACTCGGTCTTCGCCA
TGACATCCTTAAACCAGGACGCGACATCCACCTCGAGTATCTCATAGTGCTTGATGAAGCTGTGTTCAAG
TAGCTTATTATACTTTGGTCTCTTCCTGTGATCTTTAGTAAGGCAGTCTTTGACAAATGACTGGAAGTCC
CCTGAGAAGCCCATGTGACCAGGCAGGAGTGGGGGCTCTTCCTGTAGGACTTTGGTGAGGACCTCAAAGT
CCGTCTTGCAGTTCTTATAGGGGAACTGTCCTGTTGCCAGCTCCACCAGTGAGATGCCCAGGCTCCACAC
ATCAGCTCGGATGTCATAGTCAGGCTTGGTGGGATCTGGAGGGTCGATGCGCTCGGGAGCCATATAGGCA
GCACAGCCAGCACTCCGTTCTTTGGCTTTTTCGTCAACAAGGCGGCCACTGATGCCAAAGTCACAGAGCT
TGATCTGGCCCCGCTCATCTAGCAGGATGTTGGAGGGTTTGACATCGCGATGGATGACGCCATGCTTCTC
CTTCAGATAGTACAGTGCTTTCACAATCGCCACAGTCATCTTGCCCAGGATTCGCTCTGGAATGGGGCCC
TGCATTCGTTTCTTCAGCTTCTCTGCACATGTGCCCATGAGCTCCATGGCAATAAAGACGTCTGTGTTGG
TGATGAAGGTGCCAAAGCACTGAACGATGTAAGGGCAGTCATGGCTCTTGAGTACTACATCCAGGTCCAT
CAAAATGCGCTTATTCTCTTCCTTGTTCCC
