>Addgene plasmid #47580 | pCDFDuet-1 MKK4(EE)-MKK7a1(EE) | addgene partial sequence | sequence record 69677 | LacI-R 5'-GGCATACTCTGCGACATCGT-3'
CCACCCTGAATTGACTCTCTTCCGGGCGCTATCATGCCATACCGCGAAAGGTTTTGCGCCATTCGATGGT
GTCCGGGATCTCGACGCTCTCCCTTATGCGACTCCTGCATTAGGAAATTAATACGACTCACTATAGGGGA
ATTGTGAGCGGATAACAATTCCCCTGTAGAAATAATTTTGTTTAACTTTAATAAGGAGATATACCATGGG
CAGCAGCCATCACCATCATCACCACAGCCAGGATCCATGCAGGGTAAACGCAAAGCACTGAAGTTGAATT
TTGCAAATCCACCTTTCAAATCTACAGCAAGGTTTACTCTGAATCCCAATCCTACAGGAGTTCAAAACCC
ACACATAGAGAGACTGAGAACACACAGCATTGAGTCATCAGGAAAACTGAAGATCTCCCCTGAACAACAC
TGGGATTTCACTGCAGAGGACTTGAAAGACCTTGGAGAAATTGGACGAGGAGCTTATGGTTCTGTCAACA
AAATGGTCCACAAACCAAGTGGGCAAATAATGGCAGTTAAAAGAATTCGGTCAACAGTGGATGAAAAAGA
ACAAAAACAACTTCTTATGGATTTGGATGTAGTAATGCGGAGTAGTGATTGCCCATACATTGTTCAGTTT
TATGGTGCACTCTTCAGAGAGGGTGACTGTTGGATCTGTATGGAACTCATGTCTACCTCGTTTGATAAGT
TTTACAAATATGTATATAGTGTATTAGATGATGTTATTCCAGAAGAAATTTTAGGCAAAATCACTTTAGC
AACTGTGAAAGCACTAAACCACTTAAAAGAAAACTTGAAAATTATTCACAGAGATATCAAACCTTCCAAT
ATTCTTCTGGACA
