>Addgene plasmid #47580 | pCDFDuet-1 MKK4(EE)-MKK7a1(EE) | addgene partial sequence | sequence record 71193 | hMAP2K4-Fwd 5'-TCGGTCAACAGTGGATGAAA-3'
TGCGGAGTAGTGATTGCCCATACATTGTTCAGTTTTATGGTGCACTCTTCAGAGAGGGTGACTGTTGGAT
CTGTATGGAACTCATGTCTACCTCGTTTGATAAGTTTTACAAATATGTATATAGTGTATTAGATGATGTT
ATTCCAGAAGAAATTTTAGGCAAAATCACTTTAGCAACTGTGAAAGCACTAAACCACTTAAAAGAAAACT
TGAAAATTATTCACAGAGATATCAAACCTTCCAATATTCTTCTGGACAGAAGTGGAAATATCAAGCTCTG
TGACTTCGGCATCAGTGGACAGCTTGTAGACGAGATTGCCAAGGAAAGAGATGCTGGCTGTAGGCCATAC
ATGGCACCTGAAAGAATAGACCCAAGCGCATCACGACAAGGATATGATGTCCGCTCTGATGTCTGGAGTT
TGGGGATCACATTGTATGAGTTGGCCACAGGCCGATTTCCTTATCCAAAGTGGAATAGTGTATTTGATCA
ACTAACACAAGTCGTGAAAGGAGATCCTCCGCAGCTGAGTAATTCTGAGGAAAGGGAATTCTCCCCGAGT
TTCATCAACTTTGTCAACTTGTGCCTTACGAAGGATGAATCCAAAAGGCCAAAGTATAAAGAGCTTCTGA
AACATCCCTTTATTTTGATGTATGAAGAACGTGCCGTTGAGGTCGCATGCTATGTTTGTAAAATCCTGGA
TCAAATGCCAGCTACTCCCAGCTCTCCCATGTATGTCGATTGAGTC
