[The description below was written by a language model from this plasmid's Addgene catalogue record.]
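Description:
pCDFDuet-1 MKK4(EE)-MKK7a1(EE) is a bacterial co-expression plasmid of about 5.85 kb built on the Novagen pCDFDuet-1 backbone. It is selected with spectinomycin, is recorded as low copy, and is kept in a BL21 expression strain. Duet vectors of this type carry two separate multiple cloning sites, each generally driven by its own T7 promoter/lac operator, so two proteins can be made from one plasmid in a host that supplies T7 RNA polymerase. The CDF-type replicon is normally compatible with other Duet-family plasmids. The record does not list these backbone elements individually, and no feature table is provided.

The first cloning site holds human MKK4 (MAP2K4), inserted between BamHI and SalI sites that remain intact. This insert lacks the first 36 residues of the reference protein and carries Ser257Glu and Thr261Glu substitutions. The second site holds mouse MKK7a1 (Map2k7), covering residues 73–420 with Ser271Glu and Thr275Glu changes. It was cloned at BglII and XhoI positions that were destroyed during cloning. In both kinases, the glutamate pairs act as phosphomimetics at the activation-loop sites, making the enzymes constitutively active without upstream signalling. The record does not state any affinity tags, although BamHI cloning into the first Duet site often places the insert behind the vector's His tag.

MKK4 and MKK7 are the two MAP kinase kinases that phosphorylate JNK. Co-expressing their active forms in bacteria is therefore suited to producing an activated, phosphorylated downstream substrate when a compatible second plasmid is present. This fits the associated work on assays of phosphoprotein-specific phosphatase activity. Portions of the construct derive from two earlier single-kinase plasmids from the same depositor.
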