Addgene plasmid #47580: pCDFDuet-1 MKK4(EE)-MKK7a1(EE)
Purpose: Bacterial expression plasmid for co-expression of constitutively active MKK4 and MKK7a1
Depositing lab: Kevin Janes. Depositing organization: University of Virginia. Publication: A high-throughput assay for phosphoprotein-specific phosphatase activity in cellular extracts. Bose AK, Janes KA. Mol Cell Proteomics. 2013 Mar;12(3):797-806. doi: 10.1074/mcp.O112.024059. Epub 2012 Dec 11. PubMed 23233447.
Backbone
  Vector backbone: pCDFDuet-1
  Backbone manufacturer: Novagen
  Backbone size w/o insert (bp): 3781
  Total vector size (bp): 5851
  Vector type: Bacterial Expression
Growth in bacteria
  Bacterial resistance: Spectinomycin, 50 μg/mL
  Growth temperature: 37°C
  Growth strain: BL21
  Copy number: Low Copy
Gene/Insert 1
  Gene/Insert name: MKK4-EE (alt names: MAP2K4; MEK4)
  Species: H. sapiens (human)
  Insert size (bp): 1092
  Mutation: Lacks the first 36 residues of the RefSeq protein. Ser257 to Glu, Thr261 to Glu
  GenBank ID: NM_003010
  Entrez Gene: MAP2K4 (a.k.a. JNKK, JNKK1, MAPKK4, MEK4, MKK4, PRKMK4, SAPKK-1, SAPKK1, SEK1, SERK1, SKK1)
  Cloning method: Restriction Enzyme; 5′ cloning site BamHI (not destroyed); 3′ cloning site SalI (not destroyed)
  Sequencing primers: 5′ ACYCDuetUP1; 3′ DuetDOWN1
Gene/Insert 2
  Gene/Insert name: MKK7a1-EE (alt names: Map2k7; Mek7)
  Species: M. musculus (mouse)
  Insert size (bp): 1041
  Mutation: Residues 73-420 of RefSeq sequence. Ser271 to Glu, Thr275 to Glu.
  GenBank ID: NM_001042557
  Entrez Gene: Map2k7 (a.k.a. 5930412N11Rik, JNKK 2, Jnkk, Jnkk2, MAPKK 7, MEK 7, Mapkk7, Mek7, Mkk7, Prkm, Prkmk7, sek, sek2)
  Cloning method: Restriction Enzyme; 5′ cloning site BglII (destroyed during cloning); 3′ cloning site XhoI (destroyed during cloning)
  Sequencing primers: 5′ DuetUP2 Primer; 3′ T7 Terminator Primer
Resource information
  A portion of this plasmid was derived from a plasmid made by: Addgene plasmids #47577 and #47578.
Terms and licenses: Academic/Nonprofit Terms; Industry Terms: Not Available to Industry
How to cite: pCDFDuet-1 MKK4(EE)-MKK7a1(EE) was a gift from Kevin Janes (Addgene plasmid # 47580 ; http://n2t.net/addgene:47580 ; RRID:Addgene_47580)
